LOCUS       Exported 8131 bp ds-DNA circular SYN 19-DEC-2018
DEFINITION  synthetic circular DNA
ACCESSION   .
VERSION     .
KEYWORDS    .
SOURCE      synthetic DNA construct
  ORGANISM  synthetic DNA construct
REFERENCE   1 (bases 1 to 8131)
  AUTHORS   .
  TITLE     Direct Submission
  JOURNAL   Exported Jan 17, 2019 from SnapGene Viewer 4.2.11
            http://www.snapgene.com
FEATURES             Location/Qualifiers
     source          1..8131
                     /organism="synthetic DNA construct"
                     /note="/dnas_title=IY601_pLenti_Blast"
     LTR             1..410
                     /label=RSV/5' LTR hybrid promoter
                     /note="RSV/5' LTR hybrid promoter"
     misc_feature    520
                     /label=5' splice donor
                     /note="5' splice donor"
     misc_feature    521..565
                     /label=HIV-1 psi packaging signal
                     /note="HIV-1 psi packaging signal"
     misc_feature    1075..1308
                     /label=HIV-1 Rev response element
                     /note="HIV-1 Rev response element"
     misc_feature    1656
                     /label=3' splice acceptor
                     /note="3' splice acceptor"
     misc_feature    1684
                     /label=3' splice acceptor
                     /note="3' splice acceptor"
     misc_feature    1801..1923
                     /label=cPPT
                     /note="cPPT"
     misc_recomb     1978..2105
                     /label=attR1
                     /note="attR1"
     misc_feature    complement(2140..2162)
                     /label=nonstandard type: PCR_primer
                     /note="JH43"
                     /note="Invitrogen Primer 1"
                     /note="sequencing primer"
     gene            2214..2873
                     /label=Chloramphenicol resistance gene
                     /note="Chloramphenicol resistance gene"
     gene            3215..3520
                     /label=ccdB gene
                     /note="ccdB gene"
     misc_feature    3421..3443
                     /label=nonstandard type: PCR_primer
                     /note="JH44"
                     /note="Invitrogen Primer 2"
                     /note="sequencing primer"
     misc_recomb     3561..3685
                     /label=attR2
                     /note="attR2"
     promoter        3737..4045
                     /note="SV40 promoter"
     promoter        4100..4166
                     /note="EM7 promoter"
     gene            4167..4565
                     /label=Blasticidin resistance gene
                     /note="Blasticidin resistance gene"
     LTR             4651..4885
                     /label=3' LTR
                     /note="3' LTR"
     polyA_signal    4957..5088
                     /label=SV40 polyA signal
                     /note="SV40 polyA signal"
     promoter        5947..6045
                     /note="bla promoter"
     gene            6046..6906
                     /label=Ampicillin resistance gene
                     /note="Ampicillin resistance gene"
     rep_origin      7051..7724
                     /label=pUC origin
                     /note="pUC origin"
ORIGIN
        1 aatgtagtct tatgcaatac tcttgtagtc ttgcaacatg gtaacgatga gttagcaaca
       61 tgccttacaa ggagagaaaa agcaccgtgc atgccgattg gtggaagtaa ggtggtacga
      121 tcgtgcctta ttaggaaggc aacagacggg tctgacatgg attggacgaa ccactgaatt
      181 gccgcattgc agagatattg tatttaagtg cctagctcga tacataaacg ggtctctctg
      241 gttagaccag atctgagcct gggagctctc tggctaacta gggaacccac tgcttaagcc
      301 tcaataaagc ttgccttgag tgcttcaagt agtgtgtgcc cgtctgttgt gtgactctgg
      361 taactagaga tccctcagac ccttttagtc agtgtggaaa atctctagca gtggcgcccg
      421 aacagggact tgaaagcgaa agggaaacca gaggagctct ctcgacgcag gactcggctt
      481 gctgaagcgc gcacggcaag aggcgagggg cggcgactgg tgagtacgcc aaaaattttg
      541 actagcggag gctagaagga gagagatggg tgcgagagcg tcagtattaa gcgggggaga
      601 attagatcgc gatgggaaaa aattcggtta aggccagggg gaaagaaaaa atataaatta
      661 aaacatatag tatgggcaag cagggagcta gaacgattcg cagttaatcc tggcctgtta
      721 gaaacatcag aaggctgtag acaaatactg ggacagctac aaccatccct tcagacagga
      781 tcagaagaac ttagatcatt atataataca gtagcaaccc tctattgtgt gcatcaaagg
      841 atagagataa aagacaccaa ggaagcttta gacaagatag aggaagagca aaacaaaagt
      901 aagaccaccg cacagcaagc ggccgctgat cttcagacct ggaggaggag atatgaggga
      961 caattggaga agtgaattat ataaatataa agtagtaaaa attgaaccat taggagtagc
     1021 acccaccaag gcaaagagaa gagtggtgca gagagaaaaa agagcagtgg gaataggagc
     1081 tttgttcctt gggttcttgg gagcagcagg aagcactatg ggcgcagcgt caatgacgct
     1141 gacggtacag gccagacaat tattgtctgg tatagtgcag cagcagaaca atttgctgag
     1201 ggctattgag gcgcaacagc atctgttgca actcacagtc tggggcatca agcagctcca
     1261 ggcaagaatc ctggctgtgg aaagatacct aaaggatcaa cagctcctgg ggatttgggg
     1321 ttgctctgga aaactcattt gcaccactgc tgtgccttgg aatgctagtt ggagtaataa
     1381 atctctggaa cagatttgga atcacacgac ctggatggag tgggacagag aaattaacaa
     1441 ttacacaagc ttaatacact ccttaattga agaatcgcaa aaccagcaag aaaagaatga
     1501 acaagaatta ttggaattag ataaatgggc aagtttgtgg aattggttta acataacaaa
     1561 ttggctgtgg tatataaaat tattcataat gatagtagga ggcttggtag gtttaagaat
     1621 agtttttgct gtactttcta tagtgaatag agttaggcag ggatattcac cattatcgtt
     1681 tcagacccac ctcccaaccc cgaggggacc cgacaggccc gaaggaatag aagaagaagg
     1741 tggagagaga gacagagaca gatccattcg attagtgaac ggatctcgac ggtatcggtt
     1801 aacttttaaa agaaaagggg ggattggggg gtacagtgca ggggaaagaa tagtagacat
     1861 aatagcaaca gacatacaaa ctaaagaatt acaaaaacaa attacaaaaa ttcaaaattt
     1921 tatcgataag cttgtctaga ggatccacta gtccagtgtg gtggaattct gcagatatca
     1981 acaagtttgt acaaaaaagc tgaacgagaa acgtaaaatg atataaatat caatatatta
     2041 aattagattt tgcataaaaa acagactaca taatactgta aaacacaaca tatccagtca
     2101 ctatggcggc cgcattaggc accccaggct ttacacttta tgcttccggc tcgtataatg
     2161 tgtggatttt gagttaggat ccgtcgagat tttcaggagc taaggaagct aaaatggaga
     2221 aaaaaatcac tggatatacc accgttgata tatcccaatg gcatcgtaaa gaacattttg
     2281 aggcatttca gtcagttgct caatgtacct ataaccagac cgttcagctg gatattacgg
     2341 cctttttaaa gaccgtaaag aaaaataagc acaagtttta tccggccttt attcacattc
     2401 ttgcccgcct gatgaatgct catccggaat tccgtatggc aatgaaagac ggtgagctgg
     2461 tgatatggga tagtgttcac ccttgttaca ccgttttcca tgagcaaact gaaacgtttt
     2521 catcgctctg gagtgaatac cacgacgatt tccggcagtt tctacacata tattcgcaag
     2581 atgtggcgtg ttacggtgaa aacctggcct atttccctaa agggtttatt gagaatatgt
     2641 ttttcgtctc agccaatccc tgggtgagtt tcaccagttt tgatttaaac gtggccaata
     2701 tggacaactt cttcgccccc gttttcacca tgggcaaata ttatacgcaa ggcgacaagg
     2761 tgctgatgcc gctggcgatt caggttcatc atgccgtttg tgatggcttc catgtcggca
     2821 gaatgcttaa tgaattacaa cagtactgcg atgagtggca gggcggggcg taaagatctg
     2881 gatccggctt actaaaagcc agataacagt atgcgtattt gcgcgctgat ttttgcggta
     2941 taagaatata tactgatatg tatacccgaa gtatgtcaaa aagaggtgtg ctatgaagca
     3001 gcgtattaca gtgacagttg acagcgacag ctatcagttg ctcaaggcat atatgatgtc
     3061 aatatctccg gtctggtaag cacaaccatg cagaatgaag cccgtcgtct gcgtgccgaa
     3121 cgctggaaag cggaaaatca ggaagggatg gctgaggtcg cccggtttat tgaaatgaac
     3181 ggctcttttg ctgacgagaa cagggactgg tgaaatgcag tttaaggttt acacctataa
     3241 aagagagagc cgttatcgtc tgtttgtgga tgtacagagt gatattattg acacgcccgg
     3301 gcgacggatg gtgatccccc tggccagtgc acgtctgctg tcagataaag tctcccgtga
     3361 actttacccg gtggtgcata tcggggatga aagctggcgc atgatgacca ccgatatggc
     3421 cagtgtgccg gtctccgtta tcggggaaga agtggctgat ctcagccacc gcgaaaatga
     3481 catcaaaaac gccattaacc tgatgttctg gggaatataa atgtcaggct cccttataca
     3541 cagccagtct gcaggtcgac catagtgact ggatatgttg tgttttacag tattatgtag
     3601 tctgtttttt atgcaaaatc taatttaata tattgatatt tatatcattt tacgtttctc
     3661 gttcagcttt cttgtacaaa gtggttgata tccagcacag tggcggccgc tcgagtctag
     3721 aggtggcgat ggttccggtg tggaaagtcc ccaggctccc cagcaggcag aagtatgcaa
     3781 agcatgcatc tcaattagtc agcaaccagg tgtggaaagt ccccaggctc cccagcaggc
     3841 agaagtatgc aaagcatgca tctcaattag tcagcaacca tagtcccgcc cctaactccg
     3901 cccatcccgc ccctaactcc gcccagttcc gcccattctc cgccccatgg ctgactaatt
     3961 ttttttattt atgcagaggc cgaggccgcc tctgcctctg agctattcca gaagtagtga
     4021 ggaggctttt ttggaggcct aggcttttgc aaaaagctcc cgggagcttg tatatccatt
     4081 ttcggatctg atcagcacgt gttgacaatt aatcatcggc atagtatatc ggcatagtat
     4141 aatacgacaa ggtgaggaac taaaccatgg ccaagccttt gtctcaagaa gaatccaccc
     4201 tcattgaaag agcaacggct acaatcaaca gcatccccat ctctgaagac tacagcgtcg
     4261 ccagcgcagc tctctctagc gacggccgca tcttcactgg tgtcaatgta tatcatttta
     4321 ctgggggacc ttgtgcagaa ctcgtggtgc tgggcactgc tgctgctgcg gcagctggca
     4381 acctgacttg tatcgtcgcg atcggaaatg agaacagggg catcttgagc ccctgcggac
     4441 ggtgccgaca ggtgcttctc gatctgcatc ctgggatcaa agccatagtg aaggacagtg
     4501 atggacagcc gacggcagtt gggattcgtg aattgctgcc ctctggttat gtgtgggagg
     4561 gctaagcaca attcgagctc ggtaccttta agaccaatga cttacaaggc agctgtagat
     4621 cttagccact ttttaaaaga aaagggggga ctggaagggc taattcactc ccaacgaaga
     4681 caagatctgc tttttgcttg tactgggtct ctctggttag accagatctg agcctgggag
     4741 ctctctggct aactagggaa cccactgctt aagcctcaat aaagcttgcc ttgagtgctt
     4801 caagtagtgt gtgcccgtct gttgtgtgac tctggtaact agagatccct cagacccttt
     4861 tagtcagtgt ggaaaatctc tagcagtagt agttcatgtc atcttattat tcagtattta
     4921 taacttgcaa agaaatgaat atcagagagt gagaggaact tgtttattgc agcttataat
     4981 ggttacaaat aaagcaatag catcacaaat ttcacaaata aagcattttt ttcactgcat
     5041 tctagttgtg gtttgtccaa actcatcaat gtatcttatc atgtctggct ctagctatcc
     5101 cgcccctaac tccgcccatc ccgcccctaa ctccgcccag ttccgcccat tctccgcccc
     5161 atggctgact aatttttttt atttatgcag aggccgaggc cgcctcggcc tctgagctat
     5221 tccagaagta gtgaggaggc ttttttggag gcctagggac gtacccaatt cgccctatag
     5281 tgagtcgtat tacgcgcgct cactggccgt cgttttacaa cgtcgtgact gggaaaaccc
     5341 tggcgttacc caacttaatc gccttgcagc acatccccct ttcgccagct ggcgtaatag
     5401 cgaagaggcc cgcaccgatc gcccttccca acagttgcgc agcctgaatg gcgaatgggn
     5461 nnnnnnnnnn nnnnnnnnnn nnnnnnnnnn nnnnnnnnnn nnnnnnnnnn nnnnnnnnnn
     5521 nnnnnnnnnn nnnnnnnnnn nnnnnnnnnn nnnnnnnnnn nnnnnnnnnn nnnnnnnnnn
     5581 nnncnnnnnn nnnnnnnnnn nnnnnnnnnn nnnnnnnnnn nnnnnnnnnn nnnnnnnnnn
     5641 nnnnnnnnnn nnnnnnnnnn nnnnnnnnnn nnnnnannnn nnnnnnnnnn nnnnnnnnnn
     5701 nnnnnnnnnn nnnnnnnnnn nnnnnccttt gacgttggag tccacgttct ttnnnnnnnn
     5761 nnnnnnnnnn nnnnnnnnnn nnnnnnnnna ccctatctcg gtctattctt ttgatttata
     5821 agggattttg ccgatttcgg cctattggtt aaaaaatgag ctgatttaac aaaaatttaa
     5881 cgcgaatttt aacaaaatat taacgcttac aatttaggtg gcacttttcg gggaaatgtg
     5941 cgcggaaccc ctatttgttt atttttctaa atacattcaa atatgtatcc gctcatgaga
     6001 caataaccct gataaatgct tcaataatat tgaaaaagga agagtatgag tattcaacat
     6061 ttccgtgtcg cccttattcc cttttttgcg gcattttgcc ttcctgtttt tgctcaccca
     6121 gaaacgctgg tgaaagtaaa agatgctgaa gatcagttgg gtgcacgagt gggttacatc
     6181 gaactggatc tcaacagcgg taagatcctt gagagttttc gccccgaaga acgttttcca
     6241 atgatgagca cttttaaagt tctgctatgt ggcgcggtat tatcccgtat tgacgccggg
     6301 caagagcaac tcggtcgccg catacactat tctcagaatg acttggttga gtactcacca
     6361 gtcacagaaa agcatcttac ggatggcatg acagtaagag aattatgcag tgctgccata
     6421 accatgagtg ataacactgc ggccaactta cttctgacaa cgatcggagg accgaaggag
     6481 ctaaccgctt ttttgcacaa catgggggat catgtaactc gccttgatcg ttgggaaccg
     6541 gagctgaatg aagccatacc aaacgacgag cgtgacacca cgatgcctgt agcaatggca
     6601 acaacgttgc gcaaactatt aactggcgaa ctacttactc tagcttcccg gcaacaatta
     6661 atagactgga tggaggcgga taaagttgca ggaccacttc tgcgctcggc ccttccggct
     6721 ggctggttta ttgctgataa atctggagcc ggtgagcgtg ggtctcgcgg tatcattgca
     6781 gcactggggc cagatggtaa gccctcccgt atcgtagtta tctacacgac ggggagtcag
     6841 gcaactatgg atgaacgaaa tagacagatc gctgagatag gtgcctcact gattaagcat
     6901 tggtaactgt cagaccaagt ttactcatat atactttaga ttgatttaaa acttcatttt
     6961 taatttaaaa ggatctaggt gaagatcctt tttgataatc tcatgaccaa aatcccttaa
     7021 cgtgagtttt cgttccactg agcgtcagac cccgtagaaa agatcaaagg atcttcttga
     7081 gatccttttt ttctgcgcgt aatctgctgc ttgcaaacaa aaaaaccacc gctaccagcg
     7141 gtggtttgtt tgccggatca agagctacca actctttttc cgaaggtaac tggcttcagc
     7201 agagcgcaga taccaaatac tgttcttcta gtgtagccgt agttaggcca ccacttcaag
     7261 aactctgtag caccgcctac atacctcgct ctgctaatcc tgttaccagt ggctgctgcc
     7321 agtggcgata agtcgtgtct taccgggttg gactcaagac gatagttacc ggataaggcg
     7381 cagcggtcgg gctgaacggg gggttcgtgc acacagccca gcttggagcg aacgacctac
     7441 accgaactga gatacctaca gcgtgagcta tgagaaagcg ccacgcttcc cgaagggaga
     7501 aaggcggaca ggtatccggt aagcggcagg gtcggaacag gagagcgcac gagggagctt
     7561 ccagggggaa acgcctggta tctttatagt cctgtcgggt ttcgccacct ctgacttgag
     7621 cgtcgatttt tgtgatgctc gtcagggggg cggagcctat ggaaaaacgc cagcaacgcg
     7681 gcctttttac ggttcctggc cttttgctgg ccttttgctc acatgttctt tcctgcgtta
     7741 tcccctgatt ctgtggataa ccgtattacc gcctttgagt gagctgatac cgctcgccgc
     7801 agccgaacga ccgagcgcag cgagtcagtg agcgaggaag cggaagagcg cccaatacgc
     7861 aaaccgcctc tccccgcgcg ttggccgatt cattaatgca gctggcacga caggtttccc
     7921 gactggaaag cgggcagtga gcgcaacgca attaatgtga gttagctcac tcattaggca
     7981 ccccaggctt tacactttat gcttccggct cgtatgttgt gtggaattgt gagcggataa
     8041 caatttcaca caggaaacag ctatgaccat gattacgcca agcgcgcaat taaccctcac
     8101 taaagggaac aaaagctgga gctgcaagct t
//
