>Addgene plasmid #121849 | IY601: pMVP/Lenti/Blast-DEST | addgene full sequence | sequence record 239182 | Addgene NGS Result
AATGTAGTCTTATGCAATACTCTTGTAGTCTTGCAACATGGTAACGATGAGTTAGCAACATGCCTTACAA
GGAGAGAAAAAGCACCGTGCATGCCGATTGGTGGAAGTAAGGTGGTACGATCGTGCCTTATTAGGAAGGC
AACAGACGGGTCTGACATGGATTGGACGAACCACTGAATTGCCGCATTGCAGAGATATTGTATTTAAGTG
CCTAGCTCGATACATAAACGGGTCTCTCTGGTTAGACCAGATCTGAGCCTGGGAGCTCTCTGGCTAACTA
GGGAACCCACTGCTTAAGCCTCAATAAAGCTTGCCTTGAGTGCTTCAAGTAGTGTGTGCCCGTCTGTTGT
GTGACTCTGGTAACTAGAGATCCCTCAGACCCTTTTAGTCAGTGTGGAAAATCTCTAGCAGTGGCGCCCG
AACAGGGACTTGAAAGCGAAAGGGAAACCAGAGGAGCTCTCTCGACGCAGGACTCGGCTTGCTGAAGCGC
GCACGGCAAGAGGCGAGGGGCGGCGACTGGTGAGTACGCCAAAAATTTTGACTAGCGGAGGCTAGAAGGA
GAGAGATGGGTGCGAGAGCGTCAGTATTAAGCGGGGGAGAATTAGATCGCGATGGGAAAAAATTCGGTTA
AGGCCAGGGGGAAAGAAAAAATATAAATTAAAACATATAGTATGGGCAAGCAGGGAGCTAGAACGATTCG
CAGTTAATCCTGGCCTGTTAGAAACATCAGAAGGCTGTAGACAAATACTGGGACAGCTACAACCATCCCT
TCAGACAGGATCAGAAGAACTTAGATCATTATATAATACAGTAGCAACCCTCTATTGTGTGCATCAAAGG
ATAGAGATAAAAGACACCAAGGAAGCTTTAGACAAGATAGAGGAAGAGCAAAACAAAAGTAAGACCACCG
CACAGCAAGCGGCCGCTGATCTTCAGACCTGGAGGAGGAGATATGAGGGACAATTGGAGAAGTGAATTAT
ATAAATATAAAGTAGTAAAAATTGAACCATTAGGAGTAGCACCCACCAAGGCAAAGAGAAGAGTGGTGCA
GAGAGAAAAAAGAGCAGTGGGAATAGGAGCTTTGTTCCTTGGGTTCTTGGGAGCAGCAGGAAGCACTATG
GGCGCAGCGTCAATGACGCTGACGGTACAGGCCAGACAATTATTGTCTGGTATAGTGCAGCAGCAGAACA
ATTTGCTGAGGGCTATTGAGGCGCAACAGCATCTGTTGCAACTCACAGTCTGGGGCATCAAGCAGCTCCA
GGCAAGAATCCTGGCTGTGGAAAGATACCTAAAGGATCAACAGCTCCTGGGGATTTGGGGTTGCTCTGGA
AAACTCATTTGCACCACTGCTGTGCCTTGGAATGCTAGTTGGAGTAATAAATCTCTGGAACAGATTTGGA
ATCACACGACCTGGATGGAGTGGGACAGAGAAATTAACAATTACACAAGCTTAATACACTCCTTAATTGA
AGAATCGCAAAACCAGCAAGAAAAGAATGAACAAGAATTATTGGAATTAGATAAATGGGCAAGTTTGTGG
AATTGGTTTAACATAACAAATTGGCTGTGGTATATAAAATTATTCATAATGATAGTAGGAGGCTTGGTAG
GTTTAAGAATAGTTTTTGCTGTACTTTCTATAGTGAATAGAGTTAGGCAGGGATATTCACCATTATCGTT
TCAGACCCACCTCCCAACCCCGAGGGGACCCGACAGGCCCGAAGGAATAGAAGAAGAAGGTGGAGAGAGA
GACAGAGACAGATCCATTCGATTAGTGAACGGATCTCGACGGTATCGGTTAACTTTTAAAAGAAAAGGGG
GGATTGGGGGGTACAGTGCAGGGGAAAGAATAGTAGACATAATAGCAACAGACATACAAACTAAAGAATT
ACAAAAACAAATTACAAAAATTCAAAATTTTATCGATAAGCTTGTCTAGAGGATCCACTAGTCCAGTGTG
GTGGAATTCTGCAGATATCAACAAGTTTGTACAAAAAAGCTGAACGAGAAACGTAAAATGATATAAATAT
CAATATATTAAATTAGATTTTGCATAAAAAACAGACTACATAATACTGTAAAACACAACATATCCAGTCA
CTATGGCGGCCGCATTAGGCACCCCAGGCTTTACACTTTATGCTTCCGGCTCGTATAATGTGTGGATTTT
GAGTTAGGATCCGTCGAGATTTTCAGGAGCTAAGGAAGCTAAAATGGAGAAAAAAATCACTGGATATACC
ACCGTTGATATATCCCAATGGCATCGTAAAGAACATTTTGAGGCATTTCAGTCAGTTGCTCAATGTACCT
ATAACCAGACCGTTCAGCTGGATATTACGGCCTTTTTAAAGACCGTAAAGAAAAATAAGCACAAGTTTTA
TCCGGCCTTTATTCACATTCTTGCCCGCCTGATGAATGCTCATCCGGAATTCCGTATGGCAATGAAAGAC
GGTGAGCTGGTGATATGGGATAGTGTTCACCCTTGTTACACCGTTTTCCATGAGCAAACTGAAACGTTTT
CATCGCTCTGGAGTGAATACCACGACGATTTCCGGCAGTTTCTACACATATATTCGCAAGATGTGGCGTG
TTACGGTGAAAACCTGGCCTATTTCCCTAAAGGGTTTATTGAGAATATGTTTTTCGTCTCAGCCAATCCC
TGGGTGAGTTTCACCAGTTTTGATTTAAACGTGGCCAATATGGACAACTTCTTCGCCCCCGTTTTCACCA
TGGGCAAATATTATACGCAAGGCGACAAGGTGCTGATGCCGCTGGCGATTCAGGTTCATCATGCCGTTTG
TGATGGCTTCCATGTCGGCAGAATGCTTAATGAATTACAACAGTACTGCGATGAGTGGCAGGGCGGGGCG
TAAAGATCTGGATCCGGCTTACTAAAAGCCAGATAACAGTATGCGTATTTGCGCGCTGATTTTTGCGGTA
TAAGAATATATACTGATATGTATACCCGAAGTATGTCAAAAAGAGGTATGCTATGAAGCAGCGTATTACA
GTGACAGTTGACAGCGACAGCTATCAGTTGCTCAAGGCATATATGATGTCAATATCTCCGGTCTGGTAAG
CACAACCATGCAGAATGAAGCCCGTCGTCTGCGTGCCGAACGCTGGAAAGCGGAAAATCAGGAAGGGATG
GCTGAGGTCGCCCGGTTTATTGAAATGAACGGCTCTTTTGCTGACGAGAACAGGGGCTGGTGAAATGCAG
TTTAAGGTTTACACCTATAAAAGAGAGAGCCGTTATCGTCTGTTTGTGGATGTACAGAGTGATATTATTG
ACACGCCCGGGCGACGGATGGTGATCCCCCTGGCCAGTGCACGTCTGCTGTCAGATAAAGTCTCCCGTGA
ACTTTACCCGGTGGTGCATATCGGGGATGAAAGCTGGCGCATGATGACCACCGATATGGCCAGTGTGCCG
GTCTCCGTTATCGGGGAAGAAGTGGCTGATCTCAGCCACCGCGAAAATGACATCAAAAACGCCATTAACC
TGATGTTCTGGGGAATATAAATGTCAGGCTCCCTTATACACAGCCAGTCTGCAGGTCGACCATAGTGACT
GGATATGTTGTGTTTTACAGTATTATGTAGTCTGTTTTTTATGCAAAATCTAATTTAATATATTGATATT
TATATCATTTTACGTTTCTCGTTCAGCTTTCTTGTACAAAGTGGTTGATATCCAGCACAGTGGCGGCCGC
TCGAGTCTAGAGGTGGCGATGGTTCCGGTGTGGAAAGTCCCCAGGCTCCCCAGCAGGCAGAAGTATGCAA
AGCATGCATCTCAATTAGTCAGCAACCAGGTGTGGAAAGTCCCCAGGCTCCCCAGCAGGCAGAAGTATGC
AAAGCATGCATCTCAATTAGTCAGCAACCATAGTCCCGCCCCTAACTCCGCCCATCCCGCCCCTAACTCC
GCCCAGTTCCGCCCATTCTCCGCCCCATGGCTGACTAATTTTTTTTATTTATGCAGAGGCCGAGGCCGCC
TCTGCCTCTGAGCTATTCCAGAAGTAGTGAGGAGGCTTTTTTGGAGGCCTAGGCTTTTGCAAAAAGCTCC
CGGGAGCTTGTATATCCATTTTCGGATCTGATCAGCACGTGTTGACAATTAATCATCGGCATAGTATATC
GGCATAGTATAATACGACAAGGTGAGGAACTAAACCATGGCCAAGCCTTTGTCTCAAGAAGAATCCACCC
TCATTGAAAGAGCAACGGCTACAATCAACAGCATCCCCATCTCTGAAGACTACAGCGTCGCCAGCGCAGC
TCTCTCTAGCGACGGCCGCATCTTCACTGGTGTCAATGTATATCATTTTACTGGGGGACCTTGTGCAGAA
CTCGTGGTGCTGGGCACTGCTGCTGCTGCGGCAGCTGGCAACCTGACTTGTATCGTCGCGATCGGAAATG
AGAACAGGGGCATCTTGAGCCCCTGCGGACGGTGCCGACAGGTGCTTCTCGATCTGCATCCTGGGATCAA
AGCCATAGTGAAGGACAGTGATGGACAGCCGACGGCAGTTGGGATTCGTGAATTGCTGCCCTCTGGTTAT
GTGTGGGAGGGCTAAGCACAATTCGAGCTCGGTACCTTTAAGACCAATGACTTACAAGGCAGCTGTAGAT
CTTAGCCACTTTTTAAAAGAAAAGGGGGGACTGGAAGGGCTAATTCACTCCCAACGAAGACAAGATCTGC
TTTTTGCTTGTACTGGGTCTCTCTGGTTAGACCAGATCTGAGCCTGGGAGCTCTCTGGCTAACTAGGGAA
CCCACTGCTTAAGCCTCAATAAAGCTTGCCTTGAGTGCTTCAAGTAGTGTGTGCCCGTCTGTTGTGTGAC
TCTGGTAACTAGAGATCCCTCAGACCCTTTTAGTCAGTGTGGAAAATCTCTAGCAGTAGTAGTTCATGTC
ATCTTATTATTCAGTATTTATAACTTGCAAAGAAATGAATATCAGAGAGTGAGAGGAACTTGTTTATTGC
AGCTTATAATGGTTACAAATAAAGCAATAGCATCACAAATTTCACAAATAAAGCATTTTTTTCACTGCAT
TCTAGTTGTGGTTTGTCCAAACTCATCAATGTATCTTATCATGTCTGGCTCTAGCTATCCCGCCCCTAAC
TCCGCCCATCCCGCCCCTAACTCCGCCCAGTTCCGCCCATTCTCCGCCCCATGGCTGACTAATTTTTTTT
ATTTATGCAGAGGCCGAGGCCGCCTCGGCCTCTGAGCTATTCCAGAAGTAGTGAGGAGGCTTTTTTGGAG
GCCTAGGGACGTACCCAATTCGCCCTATAGTGAGTCGTATTACGCGCGCTCACTGGCCGTCGTTTTACAA
CGTCGTGACTGGGAAAACCCTGGCGTTACCCAACTTAATCGCCTTGCAGCACATCCCCCTTTCGCCAGCT
GGCGTAATAGCGAAGAGGCCCGCACCGATCGCCCTTCCCAACAGTTGCGCAGCCTGAATGGCGAATGGG
[124 nt withheld, positions 5460-5583]
C
[91 nt withheld, positions 5585-5675]
A
[49 nt withheld, positions 5677-5725]
CCTTTGACGTTGGAGTCCACGTTCTTT
[37 nt withheld, positions 5753-5789]
ACCCTATCTCGGTCTATTCTTTTGATTTATAAGGGATTTTGCCGATTTCGGCCTATTGGTTAAAAAATGA
GCTGATTTAACAAAAATTTAACGCGAATTTTAACAAAATATTAACGCTTACAATTTAGGTGGCACTTTTC
GGGGAAATGTGCGCGGAACCCCTATTTGTTTATTTTTCTAAATACATTCAAATATGTATCCGCTCATGAG
ACAATAACCCTGATAAATGCTTCAATAATATTGAAAAAGGAAGAGTATGAGTATTCAACATTTCCGTGTC
GCCCTTATTCCCTTTTTTGCGGCATTTTGCCTTCCTGTTTTTGCTCACCCAGAAACGCTGGTGAAAGTAA
AAGATGCTGAAGATCAGTTGGGTGCACGAGTGGGTTACATCGAACTGGATCTCAACAGCGGTAAGATCCT
TGAGAGTTTTCGCCCCGAAGAACGTTTTCCAATGATGAGCACTTTTAAAGTTCTGCTATGTGGCGCGGTA
TTATCCCGTATTGACGCCGGGCAAGAGCAACTCGGTCGCCGCATACACTATTCTCAGAATGACTTGGTTG
AGTACTCACCAGTCACAGAAAAGCATCTTACGGATGGCATGACAGTAAGAGAATTATGCAGTGCTGCCAT
AACCATGAGTGATAACACTGCGGCCAACTTACTTCTGACAACGATCGGAGGACCGAAGGAGCTAACCGCT
TTTTTGCACAACATGGGGGATCATGTAACTCGCCTTGATCGTTGGGAACCGGAGCTGAATGAAGCCATAC
CAAACGACGAGCGTGACACCACGATGCCTGTAGCAATGGCAACAACGTTGCGCAAACTATTAACTGGCGA
ACTACTTACTCTAGCTTCCCGGCAACAATTAATAGACTGGATGGAGGCGGATAAAGTTGCAGGACCACTT
CTGCGCTCGGCCCTTCCGGCTGGCTGGTTTATTGCTGATAAATCTGGAGCCGGTGAGCGTGGGTCTCGCG
GTATCATTGCAGCACTGGGGCCAGATGGTAAGCCCTCCCGTATCGTAGTTATCTACACGACGGGGAGTCA
GGCAACTATGGATGAACGAAATAGACAGATCGCTGAGATAGGTGCCTCACTGATTAAGCATTGGTAACTG
TCAGACCAAGTTTACTCATATATACTTTAGATTGATTTAAAACTTCATTTTTAATTTAAAAGGATCTAGG
TGAAGATCCTTTTTGATAATCTCATGACCAAAATCCCTTAACGTGAGTTTTCGTTCCACTGAGCGTCAGA
CCCCGTAGAAAAGATCAAAGGATCTTCTTGAGATCCTTTTTTTCTGCGCGTAATCTGCTGCTTGCAAACA
AAAAAACCACCGCTACCAGCGGTGGTTTGTTTGCCGGATCAAGAGCTACCAACTCTTTTTCCGAAGGTAA
CTGGCTTCAGCAGAGCGCAGATACCAAATACTGTTCTTCTAGTGTAGCCGTAGTTAGGCCACCACTTCAA
GAACTCTGTAGCACCGCCTACATACCTCGCTCTGCTAATCCTGTTACCAGTGGCTGCTGCCAGTGGCGAT
AAGTCGTGTCTTACCGGGTTGGACTCAAGACGATAGTTACCGGATAAGGCGCAGCGGTCGGGCTGAACGG
GGGGTTCGTGCACACAGCCCAGCTTGGAGCGAACGACCTACACCGAACTGAGATACCTACAGCGTGAGCT
ATGAGAAAGCGCCACGCTTCCCGAAGGGAGAAAGGCGGACAGGTATCCGGTAAGCGGCAGGGTCGGAACA
GGAGAGCGCACGAGGGAGCTTCCAGGGGGAAACGCCTGGTATCTTTATAGTCCTGTCGGGTTTCGCCACC
TCTGACTTGAGCGTCGATTTTTGTGATGCTCGTCAGGGGGGCGGAGCCTATGGAAAAACGCCAGCAACGC
GGCCTTTTTACGGTTCCTGGCCTTTTGCTGGCCTTTTGCTCACATGTTCTTTCCTGCGTTATCCCCTGAT
TCTGTGGATAACCGTATTACCGCCTTTGAGTGAGCTGATACCGCTCGCCGCAGCCGAACGACCGAGCGCA
GCGAGTCAGTGAGCGAGGAAGCGGAAGAGCGCCCAATACGCAAACCGCCTCTCCCCGCGCGTTGGCCGAT
TCATTAATGCAGCTGGCACGACAGGTTTCCCGACTGGAAAGCGGGCAGTGAGCGCAACGCAATTAATGTG
AGTTAGCTCACTCATTAGGCACCCCAGGCTTTACACTTTATGCTTCCGGCTCGTATGTTGTGTGGAATTG
TGAGCGGATAACAATTTCACACAGGAAACAGCTATGACCATGATTACGCCAAGCGCGCAATTAACCCTCA
CTAAAGGGAACAAAAGCTGGAGCTGCAAGCTT
Features (pLannotate 1.2.2; 32 found; start..end, strand, type, name):
      3..229     +  promoter       RSV promoter: Rous sarcoma virus enhancer/promoter
    230..410     +  LTR            5' LTR (truncated): truncated 5' long terminal repeat (LTR) from HIV-1
    457..582     +  misc_feature   HIV-1 Ψ: packaging signal of human immunodeficiency virus type 1
    566..929     +  CDS            HIV-1 gag (fragment): gag protein from human immunodeficiency virus 1; gag
   1075..1308    +  misc_feature   RRE: The Rev response element (RRE) of HIV-1 allows for Rev-dependent mRNA export from the nucleus to the cytoplasm.
   1685..1785    +  CDS            Rev (fragment): human immunodeficiency virus 1 (HIV-1) Rev protein; rev; enhances nuclear export of unspliced and incompletely spliced viral mRNAs
   1804..1921    +  misc_feature   cPPT/CTS: central polypurine tract and central termination sequence of HIV-1
   1981..2105    +  protein_bind   attR1: mutant version of attR; recombination site for the Gateway® LR reaction LR Clonase™
   2130..2160    +  promoter       lac UV5 promoter: E. coli lac promoter with an "up" mutation
   2184..2213    +  promoter       cat promoter (fragment): promoter of the E. coli cat gene encoding chloramphenicol acetyltransferase
   2214..2873    +  CDS            CmR: chloramphenicol acetyltransferase; cat; confers resistance to chloramphenicol
   3052..3210    +  CDS            ccdA (fragment): CCDA_ECO57 - Also known as H, letA. Experimental evidence at protein level: Swiss-Prot protein existence level 1. Antitoxin component of a type II toxin-antitoxin (TA) system which inhibits the post-segregational killing (PSK) of plasmid-free cells, also referred to as a plasmid addiction system. Binds to and blocks the activity of CcdB; will also remove bound CcdB protein from the CcdB-GyrA complex by forming a CcdA-CcdB complex, a process termed rejuvenation. Functions as a transcriptional corepressor for the ccdAB operon, repression also requires CcdB (By similarity). From Escherichia coli
   3215..3517    +  CDS            ccdB: CCDB_ECOLI - Also known as G, letB, letD. Experimental evidence at protein level: Swiss-Prot protein existence level 1. Toxic component of a type II toxin-antitoxin (TA) system, functioning in plasmid maintainence. Responsible for the post- segregational killing (PSK) of plasmid-free cells, also referred to as a plasmid addiction system. Half-life of over 2 hours. Cell killing by CcdB is accompanied by filamentation, defects in chromosome and plasmid segregation, defects in cell division, formation of anucleate cells, decreased DNA synthesis and plasmid loss. Interferes with the activity of DN
   3561..3685    -  protein_bind   attR2: mutant version of attR; recombination site for the Gateway® LR reaction LR Clonase™
   3737..4053    +  promoter       SV40 promoter: SV40 enhancer and early promoter
   4101..4148    +  promoter       EM7 promoter: synthetic bacterial promoter&nbsp
   4167..4565    +  CDS            BSD: blasticidin S deaminase; Aspergillus terreus BSD; confers resistance to blasticidin
   4582..4650    +  CDS            nef (fragment): NEF_HV1Z2 - Experimental evidence at protein level: Swiss-Prot protein existence level 1. Extracellular Nef protein targets CD4(+) T-lymphocytes for apoptosis by interacting with CXCR4 surface receptors. From Human immunodeficiency virus type 1 group M subtype D (isolate Z2/CDC-Z34) (HIV-1).
   4652..4885    +  LTR            3' LTR (ΔU3): self-inactivating 3' long terminal repeat (LTR) from HIV-1
   4957..5078    +  polyA_signal   SV40 poly(A) signal: SV40 polyadenylation signal
   5118..5253    +  rep_origin     SV40 ori: SV40 origin of replication
   5274..5292    -  promoter       T7 promoter: promoter for bacteriophage T7 RNA polymerase
   5300..5455    +  CDS            lacZα (fragment): LacZα fragment of β-galactosidase; lacZ fragment
   5460..5888    +  rep_origin     f1 ori (sequence partly withheld): f1 bacteriophage origin of replication; arrow indicates direction of (+) strand synthesis
   5941..6045    +  promoter       AmpR promoter: bla
   6046..6906    +  CDS            AmpR: β-lactamase; bla; confers resistance to ampicillin, carbenicillin, and related antibiotics
   7077..7665    +  rep_origin     ori: high-copy-number ColE1/pMB1/pBR322/pUC origin of replication
   7848..7940    +  CDS            lacI (fragment): lac repressor; lacI; The lac repressor binds to the lac operator to inhibit transcription in E. coli. This inhibition can be relieved by adding lactose or isopropyl-β-D-thiogalactopyranoside (IPTG).
   7953..7974    +  protein_bind   CAP binding site: CAP binding activates transcription in the presence of cAMP. E. coli catabolite activator protein
   7989..8019    +  promoter       lac promoter: promoter for the E. coli lac operon
   8027..8043    +  protein_bind   lac operator: The lac repressor binds to the lac operator to inhibit transcription in E. coli. This inhibition can be relieved by adding lactose or isopropyl-β-D-thiogalactopyranoside (IPTG). lac repressor encoded by lacI
   8088..8106    +  promoter       T3 promoter: promoter for bacteriophage T3 RNA polymerase
