[The description below was written by a language model from this plasmid's Addgene catalogue record, the feature table of its GenBank file and pLannotate feature annotations shown in this document.]
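Description:
IY601: pMVP/Lenti/Blast-DEST is an empty third-generation lentiviral Gateway destination vector of about 8.1 kb, built on the Invitrogen pLenti6.3/PL/V5-DEST backbone as part of the pMVP modular cloning platform. It is propagated in E. coli through a high-copy pUC origin with ampicillin resistance, and an f1 origin is also annotated. Because the Gateway cassette carries the ccdB gyrase toxin along with a chloramphenicol acetyltransferase gene, the unrecombined plasmid is maintained in a ccdB-tolerant strain under combined chloramphenicol and ampicillin selection.

The viral transfer region begins with a hybrid RSV promoter/truncated HIV-1 5' LTR, which makes genomic RNA production independent of Tat. This is followed by the psi packaging signal with a gag fragment, the Rev response element for nuclear export of unspliced RNA, and the cPPT/CTS, which aids nuclear import of the reverse-transcribed genome. Downstream lies the attR1–CmR–ccdB–attR2 cassette, introduced by Gibson assembly. In an LR reaction this cassette is replaced by entry-clone content, and loss of ccdB provides counterselection in standard strains. No mammalian promoter is annotated upstream of attR1, so promoter, coding sequence and any tags or polyadenylation elements are presumably supplied by the recombined pMVP modules. After attR2, an SV40 early promoter (with a bacterial EM7 promoter) drives blasticidin S deaminase for selection of transduced cells. The region ends with a self-inactivating ΔU3 3' LTR and an SV40 poly(A) signal. The vector is intended for assembling custom transgene expression lentiviruses, including components for dCas9-based epigenome editing, with blasticidin selection of stable integrants.
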