Addgene plasmid #121849: IY601: pMVP/Lenti/Blast-DEST
Purpose: (Empty Backbone) pMVP destination vector, empty Lentivirus vector backbone w/ Blast selection cassette
Depositing lab: Christopher Newgard. Depositing organization: Duke University. Publication: Creation of versatile cloning platforms for transgene expression and dCas9-based epigenome editing. Haldeman JM, Conway AE, Arlotto ME, Slentz DH, Muoio DM, Becker TC, Newgard CB. Nucleic Acids Res. 2018 Dec 27. pii: 5264291. doi: 10.1093/nar/gky1286. PubMed 30590691.
Backbone
  Vector backbone: pLenti6.3/PL/V5-DEST
  Backbone manufacturer: Invitrogen
  Backbone size (bp): 6676
  Vector type: Lentiviral ; pMVP Gateway Destination Vector
  Selectable markers: Blasticidin
Growth in bacteria
  Bacterial resistance: Chloramphenicol and Ampicillin, 25 & 100 μg/mL
  Growth temperature: 37°C
  Growth strain: ccdB Survival
  Copy number: High Copy
Gene/Insert
  Gene/Insert name: Gateway selection cassette (ccdb gene + Chlor resistance gene)
  Species: Synthetic
  Insert size (bp): 1455
  Cloning method: Gibson Cloning
Terms and licenses: Academic/Nonprofit Terms; Industry Terms: Not Available to Industry
Depositor comments: 3rd generation lentivirus vector
How to cite: IY601: pMVP/Lenti/Blast-DEST was a gift from Christopher Newgard (Addgene plasmid # 121849 ; http://n2t.net/addgene:121849 ; RRID:Addgene_121849)
